>Addgene plasmid #73392 | pETM6-At4CL-PhCHS-MsCHI | depositor full sequence | sequence record 142121 | pETM6-At4CL-PhCHS-MsCHI sequence 9179 bps
GGGGAATTGTGAGCGGATAACAATTCCCCTCTAGAAATAATTTTGTTTAACTTTAAGAAGGAGATATACA
TATGGCGCCACAAGAACAAGCAGTTTCTCAGGTGATGGAGAAACAGAGCAACAACAACAACAGTGACGTC
ATTTTCCGATCAAAGTTACCGGATATTTACATCCCGAACCACCTATCTCTCCACGACTACATCTTCCAAA
ACATCTCCGAATTCGCCACTAAGCCTTGCCTAATCAACGGACCAACCGGCCACGTGTACACTTACTCCGA
CGTCCACGTCATCTCCCGCCAAATCGCCGCCAATTTTCACAAACTCGGCGTTAACCAAAACGACGTCGTC
ATGCTCCTCCTCCCAAACTGTCCCGAATTCGTCCTCTCTTTCCTCGCCGCCTCCTTCCGCGGCGCAACCG
CCACCGCCGCAAACCCTTTCTTCACTCCGGCGGAGATAGCTAAACAAGCCAAAGCCTCCAACACCAAACT
CATAATCACCGAAGCTCGTTACGTCGACAAAATCAAACCACTTCAAAACGACGACGGAGTAGTCATCGTC
TGCATCGACGACAACGAATCCGTGCCAATCCCTGAAGGCTGCCTCCGCTTCACCGAGTTGACTCAGTCGA
CAACCGAGGCATCAGAAGTCATCGACTCGGTGGAGATTTCACCGGACGACGTGGTGGCACTACCTTACTC
CTCTGGCACGACGGGATTACCAAAAGGAGTGATGCTGACTCACAAGGGACTAGTCACGAGCGTTGCTCAG
CAAGTCGACGGCGAGAACCCGAATCTTTATTTCCACAGCGATGACGTCATACTCTGTGTTTTGCCCATGT
TTCATATCTACGCTTTGAACTCGATCATGTTGTGTGGTCTTAGAGTTGGTGCGGCGATTCTGATAATGCC
GAAGTTTGAGATCAATCTGCTATTGGAGCTGATCCAGAGGTGTAAAGTGACGGTGGCTCCGATGGTTCCG
CCGATTGTGTTGGCCATTGCGAAGTCTTCGGAGACGGAGAAGTATGATTTGAGCTCGATAAGAGTGGTGA
AATCTGGTGCTGCTCCTCTTGGTAAAGAACTTGAAGATGCCGTTAATGCCAAGTTTCCTAATGCCAAACT
CGGTCAGGGATACGGAATGACGGAAGCAGGTCCAGTGCTCGCAATGTCGTTAGGTTTTGCAAAGGAACCT
TTTCCGGTTAAGTCAGGAGCTTGTGGTACTGTTGTAAGAAATGCTGAGATGAAAATAGTTGATCCAGACA
CCGGAGATTCTCTTTCGAGGAATCAACCCGGTGAGATTTGTATTCGTGGTCACCAGATCATGAAAGGTTA
CCTCAACAATCCGGCAGCTACAGCAGAGACCATTGATAAAGACGGTTGGCTTCATACTGGAGATATTGGA
TTGATCGATGACGATGACGAGCTTTTCATCGTTGATCGATTGAAAGAACTTATCAAGTATAAAGGTTTTC
AGGTAGCTCCGGCTGAGCTAGAGGCTTTGCTCATCGGTCATCCTGACATTACTGATGTTGCTGTTGTCGC
AATGAAAGAAGAAGCAGCTGGTGAAGTTCCTGTTGCATTTGTGGTGAAATCGAAGGATTCGGAGTTATCA
GAAGATGATGTGAAGCAATTCGTGTCGAAACAGGTTGTGTTTTACAAGAGAATCAACAAAGTGTTCTTCA
CTGAATCCATTCCTAAAGCTCCATCAGGGAAGATATTGAGGAAAGATCTGAGGGCAAAACTAGCAAATGG
ATTGTGACTCGAGTCTGGTAAAGAAACCGCTGCTGCGAAATTTGAACGCCAGCACATGGACTCGTCTACT
AGTCGCAGCTTAATTAACCTAAACTGCTGCCACCGCTGAGCAATAACTAGCATAACCCCTTGGGGCCTCT
AAACGGGTCTTGAGGGGTTTTTTGCTAGGATCGAGATCGATCTCGATCCCGCGAAATTAATACGACTCAC
TATAGGGGAATTGTGAGCGGATAACAATTCCCCTCTAGAAATAATTTTGTTTAACTTTAAGAAGGAGATA
TACATATGGTGACAGTCGAGGAGTATCGTAAGGCACAACGTGCTGAAGGTCCAGCCACTGTCATGGCCAT
TGGAACAGCCACACCTTCAAACTGTGTTGATCAAAGCACTTACCCTGATTTTTATTTTCGTATCACTAAC
AGTGAGCACAAGACTGATCTTAAGGAGAAATTTAAGCGCATGTGTGAAAAATCAATGATTAAGAAAAGGT
ACATGCACTTAACAGAGGAAATCTTGAAAGAGAATCCTAGTATGTGTGAATACATGGCACCTTCTCTTGA
TGCTAGGCAAGACATAGTGGTGGTTGAAGTGCCCAAACTTGGCAAAGAGGCAGCTCAAAAGGCCATCAAG
GAATGGGGCCAGCCCAAGTCCAAAATTACCCATTTGGTCTTTTGCACAACCAGTGGTGTGGACATGCCTG
GGTGTGACTATCAACTCACTAAGCTACTTGGGCTTCGTCCATCGGTCAAGAGGCTTATGATGTACCAACA
AGGTTGCTTTGCTGGTGGCACGGTTCTTCGGTTAGCCAAGGACTTGGCTGAAAACAACAAGGGCGCTCGA
GTCCTTGTTGTTTGTTCAGAAATCACCGCGGTCACTTTCCGTGGGCCAAATGATACTCATTTGGATAGTT
TAGTTGGCCAAGCACTTTTTGGTGATGGGGCAGGCGCGATCATTATAGGTTCTGATCCAATTCCAGGGGT
CGAAAGGCCTTTGTTCGAGCTCGTTTCAGCAGCCCAAACTCTTCTCCCAGATAGCCATGGTGCTATTGAT
GGCCATCTCCGTGAAGTTGGGCTTACATTCCACTTACTCAAAGATGTTCCTGGGCTGATCTCAAAAAATA
TTGAGAAGAGCCTTGAGGAAGCATTCAAACCTTTGGGCATTTCTGATTGGAACTCTCTATTCTGGATTGC
TCATCCAGGTGGGCCTGCAATTTTGGACCAAGTTGAAATAAAGTTGGGCCTAAAGCCCGAGAAACTTAAG
GCTACAAGGAATGTGTTAAGTAACTATGGTAACATGTCAAGTGCTTGTGTACTGTTTATTTTGGATGAAA
TGAGAAAGGCCTCAGCCAAAGAAGGTTTAGGAACTACTGGTGAAGGGCTTGAGTGGGGTGTTCTTTTTGG
ATTTGGGCCTGGGCTAACAGTTGAGACTGTTGTCCTCCACAGTGTTGCTACTTAATAGGGTACCCTCGAG
TCTGGTAAAGAAACCGCTGCTGCGAAATTTGAACGCCAGCACATGGACTCGTCTACTAGTCGCAGCTTAA
TTAACCTAAACTGCTGCCACCGCTGAGCAATAACTAGCATAACCCCTTGGGGCCTCTAAACGGGTCTTGA
GGGGTTTTTTGCTAGGATCGAGATCGATCTCGATCCCGCGAAATTAATACGACTCACTATAGGGGAATTG
TGAGCGGATAACAATTCCCCTCTAGAAATAATTTTGTTTAACTTTAAGAAGGAGATATACATATGGCTGC
ATCAATCACCGCAATCACTGTGGAGAACCTTGAATACCCAGCGGTGGTTACCTCTCCGGTCACCGGCAAA
TCATATTTCCTCGGTGGCGCTGGGGAGAGAGGATTGACCATTGAAGGAAACTTCATCAAGTTCACTGCCA
TAGGTGTTTATTTGGAAGATATAGCAGTGGCTTCACTAGCTGCCAAATGGAAGGGTAAATCATCTGAAGA
GTTACTTGAGACCCTTGACTTTTACAGAGACATCATCTCAGGTCCCTTTGAAAAGTTAATTAGAGGGTCA
AAGATTAGGGAATTGAGTGGTCCTGAGTACTCAAGGAAGGTTATGGAGAACTGTGTGGCACACTTGAAAT
CAGTTGGAACTTATGGAGATGCAGAAGCTGAAGCTATGCAAAAATTTGCTGAAGCTTTCAAGCCTGTTAA
TTTTCCACCTGGTGCCTCTGTTTTCTACAGGCAATCACCTAATGGAATATTAGGGCTTAGTTTCTCTCCG
GATACAAGTATACCAGAAAAGGAGGCTGCACTCATAGAGAACAAGGCAGTTTCATCAGCAGTGTTGGAGA
CTATGATCGGCGAGCACGCTGTTTCCCCTGATCTTAAGCGCTGTTTAGCTGCAAGATTACCTGCGTTGTT
GAACGAGGGTGCTTTCAAGATTGGAAACTGAACTAGTCGCAGCTTAATTAACCTAAACTGCTGCCACCGC
TGAGCAATAACTAGCATAACCCCTTGGGGCCTCTAAACGGGTCTTGAGGGGTTTTTTGCTAGCGAAAGGA
GGAGTCGACTATATCCGGATTGGCGAATGGG
[124 nt withheld, positions 4302-4425]
C
[91 nt withheld, positions 4427-4517]
A
[49 nt withheld, positions 4519-4567]
CCTTTGACGTTGGAGTCCACGTTCTTT
[37 nt withheld, positions 4595-4631]
ACCCTATCTCGGTCTATTCTTTTGATTTATAAGGGATTTTGCCGATTTCGGCCTATTGGTTAAAAAATGA
GCTGATTTAACAAAAATTTAACGCGAATTTTAACAAAATATTAACGTTTACAATTTCTGGCGGCACGATG
GCATGAGATTATCAAAAAGGATCTTCACCTAGATCCTTTTAAATTAAAAATGAAGTTTTAAATCAATCTA
AAGTATATATGAGTAAACTTGGTCTGACAGTTACCAATGCTTAATCAGTGAGGCACCTATCTCAGCGATC
TGTCTATTTCGTTCATCCATAGTTGCCTGACTCCCCGTCGTGTAGATAACTACGATACGGGAGGGCTTAC
CATCTGGCCCCAGTGCTGCAATGATACCGCGAGACCCACGCTCACCGGCTCCAGATTTATCAGCAATAAA
CCAGCCAGCCGGAAGGGCCGAGCGCAGAAGTGGTCCTGCAACTTTATCCGCCTCCATCCAGTCTATTAAT
TGTTGCCGGGAAGCTAGAGTAAGTAGTTCGCCAGTTAATAGTTTGCGCAACGTTGTTGCCATTGCTACAG
GCATCGTGGTGTCACGCTCGTCGTTTGGTATGGCTTCATTCAGCTCCGGTTCCCAACGATCAAGGCGAGT
TACATGATCCCCCATGTTGTGCAAAAAAGCGGTTAGCTCCTTCGGTCCTCCGATCGTTGTCAGAAGTAAG
TTGGCCGCAGTGTTATCACTCATGGTTATGGCAGCACTGCATAATTCTCTTACTGTCATGCCATCCGTAA
GATGCTTTTCTGTGACTGGTGAGTACTCAACCAAGTCATTCTGAGAATAGTGTATGCGGCGACCGAGTTG
CTCTTGCCCGGCGTCAATACGGGATAATACCGCGCCACATAGCAGAACTTTAAAAGTGCTCATCATTGGA
AAACGTTCTTCGGGGCGAAAACTCTCAAGGATCTTACCGCTGTTGAGATCCAGTTCGATGTAACCCACTC
GTGCACCCAACTGATCTTCAGCATCTTTTACTTTCACCAGCGTTTCTGGGTGAGCAAAAACAGGAAGGCA
AAATGCCGCAAAAAAGGGAATAAGGGCGACACGGAAATGTTGAATACTCATACTCTTCCTTTTTCAATCA
TGATTGAAGCATTTATCAGGGTTATTGTCTCATGAGCGGATACATATTTGAATGTATTTAGAAAAATAAA
CAAATAGGTCATGACCAAAATCCCTTAACGTGAGTTTTCGTTCCACTGAGCGTCAGACCCCGTAGAAAAG
ATCAAAGGATCTTCTTGAGATCCTTTTTTTCTGCGCGTAATCTGCTGCTTGCAAACAAAAAAACCACCGC
TACCAGCGGTGGTTTGTTTGCCGGATCAAGAGCTACCAACTCTTTTTCCGAAGGTAACTGGCTTCAGCAG
AGCGCAGATACCAAATACTGTCCTTCTAGTGTAGCCGTAGTTAGGCCACCACTTCAAGAACTCTGTAGCA
CCGCCTACATACCTCGCTCTGCTAATCCTGTTACCAGTGGCTGCTGCCAGTGGCGATAAGTCGTGTCTTA
CCGGGTTGGACTCAAGACGATAGTTACCGGATAAGGCGCAGCGGTCGGGCTGAACGGGGGGTTCGTGCAC
ACAGCCCAGCTTGGAGCGAACGACCTACACCGAACTGAGATACCTACAGCGTGAGCTATGAGAAAGCGCC
ACGCTTCCCGAAGGGAGAAAGGCGGACAGGTATCCGGTAAGCGGCAGGGTCGGAACAGGAGAGCGCACGA
GGGAGCTTCCAGGGGGAAACGCCTGGTATCTTTATAGTCCTGTCGGGTTTCGCCACCTCTGACTTGAGCG
TCGATTTTTGTGATGCTCGTCAGGGGGGCGGAGCCTATGGAAAAACGCCAGCAACGCGGCCTTTTTACGG
TTCCTGGCCTTTTGCTGGCCTTTTGCTCACATGTTCTTTCCTGCGTTATCCCCTGATTCTGTGGATAACC
GTATTACCGCCTTTGAGTGAGCTGATACCGCTCGCCGCAGCCGAACGACCGAGCGCAGCGAGTCAGTGAG
CGAGGAAGCGGAAGAGCGCCTGATGCGGTATTTTCTCCTTACGCATCTGTGCGGTATTTCACACCGCATA
TATGGTGCACTCTCAGTACAATCTGCTCTGATGCCGCATAGTTAAGCCAGTATACACTCCGCTATCGCTA
CGTGACTGGGTCATGGCTGCGCCCCGACACCCGCCAACACCCGCTGACGCGCCCTGACGGGCTTGTCTGC
TCCCGGCATCCGCTTACAGACAAGCTGTGACCGTCTCCGGGAGCTGCATGTGTCAGAGGTTTTCACCGTC
ATCACCGAAACGCGCGAGGCAGCTGCGGTAAAGCTCATCAGCGTGGTCGTGAAGCGATTCACAGATGTCT
GCCTGTTCATCCGCGTCCAGCTCGTTGAGTTTCTCCAGAAGCGTTAATGTCTGGCTTCTGATAAAGCGGG
CCATGTTAAGGGCGGTTTTTTCCTGTTTGGTCACTGATGCCTCCGTGTAAGGGGGATTTCTGTTCATGGG
GGTAATGATACCGATGAAACGAGAGAGGATGCTCACGATACGGGTTACTGATGATGAACATGCCCGGTTA
CTGGAACGTTGTGAGGGTAAACAACTGGCGGTATGGATGCGGCGGGACCAGAGAAAAATCACTCAGGGTC
AATGCCAGCGCTTCGTTAATACAGATGTAGGTGTTCCACAGGGTAGCCAGCAGCATCCTGCGATGCAGAT
CCGGAACATAATGGTGCAGGGCGCTGACTTCCGCGTTTCCAGACTTTACGAAACACGGAAACCGAAGACC
ATTCATGTTGTTGCTCAGGTCGCAGACGTTTTGCAGCAGCAGTCGCTTCACGTTCGCTCGCGTATCGGTG
ATTCATTCTGCTAACCAGTAAGGCAACCCCGCCAGCCTAGCCGGGTCCTCAACGACAGGAGCACGATCAT
GCTAGTCATGCCCCGCGCCCACCGGAAGGAGCTGACTGGGTTGAAGGCTCTCAAGGGCATCGGTCGAGAT
CCCGGTGCCTAATGAGTGAGCTAACTTACATTAATTGCGTTGCGCTCACTGCCCGCTTTCCAGTCGGGAA
ACCTGTCGTGCCAGCTGCATTAATGAATCGGCCAACGCGCGGGGAGAGGCGGTTTGCGTATTGGGCGCCA
GGGTGGTTTTTCTTTTCACCAGTGAGACGGGCAACAGCTGATTGCCCTTCACCGCCTGGCCCTGAGAGAG
TTGCAGCAAGCGGTCCACGCTGGTTTGCCCCAGCAGGCGAAAATCCTGTTTGATGGTGGTTAACGGCGGG
ATATAACATGAGCTGTCTTCGGTATCGTCGTATCCCACTACCGAGATGTCCGCACCAACGCGCAGCCCGG
ACTCGGTAATGGCGCGCATTGCGCCCAGCGCCATCTGATCGTTGGCAACCAGCATCGCAGTGGGAACGAT
GCCCTCATTCAGCATTTGCATGGTTTGTTGAAAACCGGACATGGCACTCCAGTCGCCTTCCCGTTCCGCT
ATCGGCTGAATTTGATTGCGAGTGAGATATTTATGCCAGCCAGCCAGACGCAGACGCGCCGAGACAGAAC
TTAATGGGCCCGCTAACAGCGCGATTTGCTGGTGACCCAATGCGACCAGATGCTCCACGCCCAGTCGCGT
ACCGTCTTCATGGGAGAAAATAATACTGTTGATGGGTGTCTGGTCAGAGACATCAAGAAATAACGCCGGA
ACATTAGTGCAGGCAGCTTCCACAGCAATGGCATCCTGGTCATCCAGCGGATAGTTAATGATCAGCCCAC
TGACGCGTTGCGCGAGAAGATTGTGCACCGCCGCTTTACAGGCTTCGACGCCGCTTCGTTCTACCATCGA
CACCACCACGCTGGCACCCAGTTGATCGGCGCGAGATTTAATCGCCGCGACAATTTGCGACGGCGCGTGC
AGGGCCAGACTGGAGGTGGCAACGCCAATCAGCAACGACTGTTTGCCCGCCAGTTGTTGTGCCACGCGGT
TGGGAATGTAATTCAGCTCCGCCATCGCCGCTTCCACTTTTTCCCGCGTTTTCGCAGAAACGTGGCTGGC
CTGGTTCACCACGCGGGAAACGGTCTGATAAGAGACACCGGCATACTCTGCGACATCGTATAACGTTACT
GGTTTCACATTCACCACCCTGAATTGACTCTCTTCCGGGCGCTATCATGCCATACCGCGAAAGGTTTTGC
GCCATTCGATGGTGTCCGGGATCTCGACGCTCTCCCTTATGCGACTCCTGCATTAGGAAGCAGCCCAGTA
GTAGGTTGAGGCCGTTGAGCACCGCCGCCGCAAGGAATGGTGCATGCAAGGAGATGGCGCCCAACAGTCC
CCCGGCCACGGGGCCTGCCACCATACCCACGCCGAAACAAGCGCTCATGAGCCCGAAGTGGCGAGCCCGA
TCTTCCCCATCGGTGATGTCGGCGATATAGGCGCCAGCAACCGCACCTGTGGCGCCGGTGATGCCGGCCA
CGATGCGTCCGGCGTAGCCTAGGATCGAGATCGATCTCGATCCCGCGAAATTAATACGACTCACTATA
Features (pLannotate 1.2.2; 29 found; start..end, strand, type, name):
      3..27      +  protein_bind   lac operator: The lac repressor binds to the lac operator to inhibit transcription in E. coli. This inhibition can be relieved by adding lactose or isopropyl-β-D-thiogalactopyranoside (IPTG). lac repressor encoded by lacI
     42..64      +  RBS            RBS: efficient ribosome binding site from bacteriophage T7 gene 10 (Olins and Rangwala, 1989)
     72..1754    +  CDS            4CL1: 4CL1_ARATH - Experimental evidence at protein level: Swiss-Prot protein existence level 1. Produces CoA thioesters of a variety of hydroxy- and methoxy- substituted cinnamic acids, which are used to synthesize several phenylpropanoid-derived compounds, including anthocyanins, flavonoids, isoflavonoids, coumarins, lignin, suberin and wall-bound phenolics. From Arabidopsis thaliana (Mouse-ear cress).
   1770..1811    +  CDS            S-Tag (fragment): affinity and epitope tag derived from pancreatic ribonuclease A
   1867..1914    +  terminator     T7 terminator: transcription terminator for bacteriophage T7 RNA polymerase
   1948..1966    +  promoter       T7 promoter: promoter for bacteriophage T7 RNA polymerase
   1967..1991    +  protein_bind   lac operator: The lac repressor binds to the lac operator to inhibit transcription in E. coli. This inhibition can be relieved by adding lactose or isopropyl-β-D-thiogalactopyranoside (IPTG). lac repressor encoded by lacI
   2006..2028    +  RBS            RBS: efficient ribosome binding site from bacteriophage T7 gene 10 (Olins and Rangwala, 1989)
   2036..3199    +  CDS            CHSY_HYPAN: Experimental evidence at protein level: Swiss-Prot protein existence level 1. The primary product of this enzyme is 4,2',4',6'- tetrahydroxychalcone (also termed naringenin-chalcone or chalcone) which undergoes enzyme-catalyzed or spontaneous isomerization into naringenin. From Hypericum androsaemum (Tutsan).
   3227..3268    +  CDS            S-Tag (fragment): affinity and epitope tag derived from pancreatic ribonuclease A
   3324..3371    +  terminator     T7 terminator: transcription terminator for bacteriophage T7 RNA polymerase
   3405..3423    +  promoter       T7 promoter: promoter for bacteriophage T7 RNA polymerase
   3424..3448    +  protein_bind   lac operator: The lac repressor binds to the lac operator to inhibit transcription in E. coli. This inhibition can be relieved by adding lactose or isopropyl-β-D-thiogalactopyranoside (IPTG). lac repressor encoded by lacI
   3463..3485    +  RBS            RBS: efficient ribosome binding site from bacteriophage T7 gene 10 (Olins and Rangwala, 1989)
   3493..4158    +  CDS            CHI1: CFI1_MEDSA - Also known as CHI-1. Experimental evidence at protein level: Swiss-Prot protein existence level 1. Catalyzes the intramolecular cyclization of bicyclic chalcones into tricyclic (S)-flavanones. Responsible for the isomerization of 4,2',4',6'-tetrahydroxychalcone (also termed chalcone) into naringenin. From Medicago sativa (Alfalfa).
   4211..4258    +  terminator     T7 terminator: transcription terminator for bacteriophage T7 RNA polymerase
   4302..4757    +  rep_origin     f1 ori (sequence partly withheld): f1 bacteriophage origin of replication; arrow indicates direction of (+) strand synthesis
   4872..5732    -  CDS            AmpR: β-lactamase; bla; confers resistance to ampicillin, carbenicillin, and related antibiotics
   5733..5825    -  promoter       AmpR promoter: bla
   5906..6494    +  rep_origin     ori: high-copy-number ColE1/pMB1/pBR322/pUC origin of replication
   6680..6822    -  misc_feature   bom: basis of mobility region from pBR322
   6924..7115    -  CDS            rop: Rop protein, which maintains plasmids at low copy number; rop
   7132..7512    +  CDS            YPB1_ECOLX: Protein predicted: Swiss-Prot protein existence level 4. From Escherichia coli.
   7574..7638    -  CDS            TcR (fragment): tetracycline efflux protein; tet; confers resistance to tetracycline
   7653..7674    -  protein_bind   CAP binding site: CAP binding activates transcription in the presence of cAMP. E. coli catabolite activator protein
   7687..8769    -  CDS            lacI: lac repressor; lacI; The lac repressor binds to the lac operator to inhibit transcription in E. coli. This inhibition can be relieved by adding lactose or isopropyl-β-D-thiogalactopyranoside (IPTG).
   8770..8847    -  promoter       lacI promoter: lacI
   8855..9128    -  CDS            TcR (fragment): tetracycline efflux protein; tet; confers resistance to tetracycline
   9163..2       +  promoter       T7 promoter (across the origin): promoter for bacteriophage T7 RNA polymerase
