[The description below was written by a language model from this plasmid's Addgene catalogue record and pLannotate feature annotations shown in this document.]
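Description:
pETM6-At4CL-PhCHS-MsCHI is a 9,179 bp bacterial expression plasmid built on pETM6, a pET-style vector used for assembling multigene pathways in Escherichia coli. It carries a ColE1/pBR322-type origin along with the bom site and the rop gene. The catalogue lists it as high copy, although rop normally moderates copy number. An f1 origin is also present. Selection is by ampicillin through the β-lactamase gene. Short tetracycline-resistance fragments in the backbone appear to be non-functional remnants.

The payload is three plant genes arranged in the same orientation, each as its own transcription unit: a T7 promoter with a lac operator, the T7 gene 10 ribosome binding site, the coding sequence, and a T7 terminator. The plasmid's own lacI gene supplies repressor, so expression is IPTG-inducible and requires a host that provides T7 RNA polymerase. The first gene encodes Arabidopsis thaliana 4-coumarate:CoA ligase (4CL1), which activates hydroxycinnamic acids to their CoA thioesters. The second is chalcone synthase, recorded as coming from Petunia hybrida; the automated annotation matched it to a Hypericum homologue, which most likely reflects sequence similarity among chalcone synthases rather than a different source. The third is Medicago sativa chalcone isomerase, which cyclises the chalcone into a flavanone such as naringenin. S-tag fragments are annotated downstream of the first two genes, but the record does not show whether they are translated in frame.

Together, the enzymes convert supplied phenylpropanoic acids to flavanones in vivo. The associated work used the plasmid in optimising an E. coli co-culture for flavonoid production.
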