Addgene plasmid #73392: pETM6-At4CL-PhCHS-MsCHI
Purpose: Expresses three enzymes to convert phenylpropanoic acids to flavanones in vivo
Depositing lab: Mattheos Koffas. Depositing organization: Rensselaer Polytechnic Institute. Publication: Experimental and computational optimization of an Escherichia coli co-culture for the efficient production of flavonoids. Jones JA, Vernacchio VR, Sinkoe AL, Collins SM, Ibrahim MH, Lachance DM, Hahn J, Koffas MA. Metab Eng. 2016 Feb 6;35:55-63. doi: 10.1016/j.ymben.2016.01.006. PubMed 26860871.
Backbone
  Vector backbone: pETM6
  Backbone manufacturer: Koffas Lab, Addgene Plasmid #49795
  Backbone size w/o insert (bp): 5203
  Vector type: Bacterial Expression
Growth in bacteria
  Bacterial resistance: Ampicillin, 100 μg/mL
  Growth temperature: 37°C
  Growth strain: DH5alpha
  Copy number: High Copy
Gene/Insert 1
  Gene/Insert name: At4CL
  Species: A. thaliana (mustard weed)
  Promoter: T7
  Cloning method: Restriction Enzyme; 5′ cloning site unknown (unknown if destroyed); 3′ cloning site unknown (unknown if destroyed)
  Sequencing primers: 5′ pBRrevBam
Gene/Insert 2
  Gene/Insert name: PhCHS
  Species: P. hybrida
  Promoter: T7
  Cloning method: Restriction Enzyme; 5′ cloning site unknown (unknown if destroyed); 3′ cloning site unknown (unknown if destroyed)
  Sequencing primers: 5′ unknown
Gene/Insert 3
  Gene/Insert name: MsCHI
  Species: M. sativa
  Promoter: T7
  Cloning method: Restriction Enzyme; 5′ cloning site unknown (unknown if destroyed); 3′ cloning site unknown (unknown if destroyed)
  Sequencing primers: 5′ unknown
Terms and licenses: Academic/Nonprofit Terms; Industry Terms: Not Available to Industry
How to cite: pETM6-At4CL-PhCHS-MsCHI was a gift from Mattheos Koffas (Addgene plasmid # 73392 ; http://n2t.net/addgene:73392 ; RRID:Addgene_73392)
