>Addgene plasmid #73392 | pETM6-At4CL-PhCHS-MsCHI | addgene partial sequence | sequence record 139037 | hProgerin-F 5'-AGATGACCTGCTCCATCACC-3'
AGTATCATTTGGCCCACGGAAAGTGACCGCGGTGATTTCTGAACAAACAACAAGGACTCGAGCGCCCTTG
TTGTTTTCAGCCAAGTCCTTGGCTAACCGAAGAACCGTGCCACCAGCAAAGCAACCTTGTTGGTACATCA
TAAGCCTCTTGACCGATGGACGAAGCCCAAGTAGCTTAGTGAGTTGATAGTCACACCCAGGCATGTCCAC
ACCACTGGTTGTGCAAAAGACCAAATGGGTAATTTTGGACTTGGGCTGGCCCCATTCCTTGATGGCCTTT
TGAGCTGCCTCTTTGCCAAGTTTGGGCACTTCAACCACCACTATGTCTTGCCTAGCATCAAGAGAAGGTG
CCATGTATTCACACATACTAGGATTCTCTTTCAAGATTTCCTCTGTTAAGTGCATGTACCTTTTCTTAAT
CATTGATTTTTCACACATGCGCTTAAATTTCTCCTTAAGATCAGTCTTGTGCTCACTGTTAGTGATACGA
AAATAAAAATCAGGGTAAGTGCTTTGATCAACACAGTTTGAAGGTGTGGCTGTTCCAATGGCCATGACAG
TGGCTGGACCTTCAGCACGTTGTGCCTTACGATACTCCTCGACTGTCACCATATGTATATCTCCTTCTTA
AAGTTAAACAAAATTATTTCTAGAGGGGAATTGTTATCCGCTCACAATTCCCCTATAGTGAGTCGTATTA
ATTTCGCGG
