>Addgene plasmid #73392 | pETM6-At4CL-PhCHS-MsCHI | addgene partial sequence | sequence record 139057 | pBRrevBam 5'-GGTGATGTCGGCGATATAGG-3'
ATGCGTCCGGCGTAGCCTAGGATCGAGATCGATCTCGATCCCGCGAAATTAATACGACTCACTATAGGGG
AATTGTGAGCGGATAACAATTCCCCTCTAGAAATAATTTTGTTTAACTTTAAGAAGGAGATATACATATG
GCGCCACAAGAACAAGCAGTTTCTCAGGTGATGGAGAAACAGAGCAACAACAACAACAGTGACGTCATTT
TCCGATCAAAGTTACCGGATATTTACATCCCGAACCACCTATCTCTCCACGACTACATCTTCCAAAACAT
CTCCGAATTCGCCACTAAGCCTTGCCTAATCAACGGACCAACCGGCCACGTGTACACTTACTCCGACGTC
CACGTCATCTCCCGCCAAATCGCCGCCAATTTTCACAAACTCGGCGTTAACCAAAACGACGTCGTCATGC
TCCTCCTCCCAAACTGTCCCGAATTCGTCCTCTCTTTCCTCGCCGCCTCCTTCCGCGGCGCAACCGCCAC
CGCCGCAAACCCTTTCTTCACTCCGGCGGAGATAGCTAAACAAGCCAAAGCCTCCAACACCAAACTCATA
ATCACCGAAGCTCGTTACGTCGACAAAATCAAACCACTTCAAAACGACGACGGAGTAGTCATCGTCTGCA
TCGACGACAACGAATCCGTGCCAATCCCTGAAGGCTGCCTCCGCTTCACCGAGTTGACTCAGTCGACAAC
CGAGGCATCAGAAGTCATCGACTCGGTGGAGATTTCACCGGACGACGTGGTGGCACTACCTTACTCCTCT
GGCACGACGG
