>Addgene plasmid #73392 | pETM6-At4CL-PhCHS-MsCHI | addgene partial sequence | sequence record 139120 | pK03-R 5'-TTAATGCGCCGCTACAGGGCG-3'
AAAACCCCTCAAGACCCGTTTAGAGGCCCCAAGGGGTTATGCTAGTTATTGCTCAGCGGTGGCAGCAGTT
TAGGTTAATTAAGCTGCGACTAGTTCAGTTTCCAATCTTGAAAGCACCCTCGTTCAACAACGCAGGTAAT
CTTGCAGCTAAACAGCGCTTAAGATCAGGGGAAACAGCGTGCTCGCCGATCATAGTCTCCAACACTGCTG
ATGAAACTGCCTTGTTCTCTATGAGTGCAGCCTCCTTTTCTGGTATACTTGTATCCGGAGAGAAACTAAG
CCCTAATATTCCATTAGGTGATTGCCTGTAGAAAACAGAGGCACCAGGTGGAAAATTAACAGGCTTGAAA
GCTTCAGCAAATTTTTGCATAGCTTCAGCTTCTGCATCTCCATAAGTTCCAACTGATTTCAAGTGTGCCA
CACAGTTCTCCATAACCTTCCTTGAGTACTCAGGACCACTCAATTCCCTAATCTTTGACCCTCTAATTAA
CTTTTCAAAGGGACCTGAGATGATGTCTCTGTAAAAGTCAAGGGTCTCAAGTAACTCTTCAGATGATTTA
CCCTTCCATTTGGCAGCTAGTGAAGCCACTGCTATATCTTCCAAATAAACACCTATGGCAGTGAACTTGA
TGAAGTTTCCTTCAATGGTCAATCCTCTCTCCCCAGCGCCACCGAGGAAATATGATTTGCCGGTGACCGG
AGAGGTAACCACCGCTGGGTATTCAAGGTTCTCCACAGTGATTGCGGTGATTGATGCAGCCATATGTATA
TCTCCTTCTTAA
